>Addgene plasmid #76868 | TPR gRNA (BRDN0001149421) | addgene full sequence | sequence record 186664 | Addgene Assembled Sequence
CCCGGGTGCAAAGATGGATAAAGTTTTAAACAGAGAGGAATCTTTGCAGCTAATGGACCTTCTAGGTCTT
GAAAGGAGTGGGAATTGGCTCCGGTGCCCGTCAGTGGGCAGAGCGCACATCGCCCACAGTCCCCGAGAAG
TTGGGGGGAGGGGTCGGCAATTGATCCGGTGCCTAGAGAAGGTGGCGCGGGGTAAACTGGGAAAGTGATG
TCGTGTACTGGCTCCGCCTTTTTCCCGAGGGTGGGGGAGAACCGTATATAAGTGCAGTAGTCGCCGTGAA
CGTTCTTTTTCGCAACGGGTTTGCCGCCAGAACACAGGTAAGTGCCGTGTGTGGTTCCCGCGGGCCTGGC
CTCTTTACGGGTTATGGCCCTTGCGTGCCTTGAATTACTTCCACCTGGCTGCAGTACGTGATTCTTGATC
CCGAGCTTCGGGTTGGAAGTGGGTGGGAGAGTTCGAGGCCTTGCGCTTAAGGAGCCCCTTCGCCTCGTGC
TTGAGTTGAGGCCTGGCCTGGGCGCTGGGGCCGCCGCGTGCGAATCTGGTGGCACCTTCGCGCCTGTCTC
GCTGCTTTCGATAAGTCTCTAGCCATTTAAAATTTTTGATGACCTGCTGCGACGCTTTTTTTCTGGCAAG
ATAGTCTTGTAAATGCGGGCCAAGATCTGCACACTGGTATTTCGGTTTTTGGGGCCGCGGGCGGCGACGG
GGCCCGTGCGTCCCAGCGCACATGTTCGGCGAGGCGGGGCCTGCGAGCGCGGCCACCGAGAATCGGACGG
GGGTAGTCTCAAGCTGGCCGGCCTGCTCTGGTGCCTGGCCTCGCGCCGCCGTGTATCGCCCCGCCCTGGG
CGGCAAGGCTGGCCCGGTCGGCACCAGTTGCGTGAGCGGAAAGATGGCCGCTTCCCGGCCCTGCTGCAGG
GAGCTCAAAATGGAGGACGCGGCGCTCGGGAGAGCGGGCGGGTGAGTCACCCACACAAAGGAAAAGGGCC
TTTCCGTCCTCAGCCGTCGCTTCATGTGACTCCACGGAGTACCGGGCGCCGTCCAGGCACCTCGATTAGT
TCTCGAGCTTTTGGAGTACGTCGTCTTTAGGTTGGGGGGAGGGGTTTTATGCGATGGAGTTTCCCCACAC
TGAGTGGGTGGAGACTGAAGTTAGGCCAGCTTGGCACTTGATGTAATTCTCCTTGGAATTTGCCCTTTTT
GAGTTTGGATCTTGGTTCATTCTCAAGCCTCAGACAGTGGTTCAAAGTTTTTTTCTTCCATTTCAGGTGT
CGTGACGTACGGCCACCATGACCGAGTACAAGCCCACGGTGCGCCTCGCCACCCGCGACGACGTCCCCAG
GGCCGTACGCACCCTCGCCGCCGCGTTCGCCGACTACCCCGCCACGCGCCACACCGTCGATCCGGACCGC
CACATCGAGCGGGTCACCGAGCTGCAAGAACTCTTCCTCACGCGCGTCGGGCTCGACATCGGCAAGGTGT
GGGTCGCGGACGACGGCGCCGCCGTGGCGGTCTGGACCACGCCGGAGAGCGTCGAAGCGGGGGCGGTGTT
CGCCGAGATCGGCCCGCGCATGGCCGAGTTGAGCGGTTCCCGGCTGGCCGCGCAGCAACAGATGGAAGGC
CTCCTGGCGCCGCACCGGCCCAAGGAGCCCGCGTGGTTCCTGGCCACCGTCGGAGTCTCGCCCGACCACC
AGGGCAAGGGTCTGGGCAGCGCCGTCGTGCTCCCCGGAGTGGAGGCGGCCGAGCGCGCCGGGGTGCCCGC
CTTCCTGGAGACCTCCGCGCCCCGCAACCTCCCCTTCTACGAGCGGCTCGGCTTCACCGTCACCGCCGAC
GTCGAGGTGCCCGAAGGACCGCGCACCTGGTGCATGACCCGCAAGCCCGGTGCCTGAACGCGTTAAGTCG
ACAATCAACCTCTGGATTACAAAATTTGTGAAAGATTGACTGGTATTCTTAACTATGTTGCTCCTTTTAC
GCTATGTGGATACGCTGCTTTAATGCCTTTGTATCATGCTATTGCTTCCCGTATGGCTTTCATTTTCTCC
TCCTTGTATAAATCCTGGTTGCTGTCTCTTTATGAGGAGTTGTGGCCCGTTGTCAGGCAACGTGGCGTGG
TGTGCACTGTGTTTGCTGACGCAACCCCCACTGGTTGGGGCATTGCCACCACCTGTCAGCTCCTTTCCGG
GACTTTCGCTTTCCCCCTCCCTATTGCCACGGCGGAACTCATCGCCGCCTGCCTTGCCCGCTGCTGGACA
GGGGCTCGGCTGTTGGGCACTGACAATTCCGTGGTGTTGTCGGGGAAATCATCGTCCTTTCCTTGGCTGC
TCGCCTGTGTTGCCACCTGGATTCTGCGCGGGACGTCCTTCTGCTACGTCCCTTCGGCCCTCAATCCAGC
GGACCTTCCTTCCCGCGGCCTGCTGCCGGCTCTGCGGCCTCTTCCGCGTCTTCGCCTTCGCCCTCAGACG
AGTCGGATCTCCCTTTGGGCCGCCTCCCCGCGTCGACTTTAAGACCAATGACTTACAAGGCAGCTGTAGA
TCTTAGCCACTTTTTAAAAGAAAAGGGGGGACTGGAAGGGCTAATTCACTCCCAACGAAGACAAGATCTG
CTTTTTGCTTGTACTGGGTCTCTCTGGTTAGACCAGATCTGAGCCTGGGAGCTCTCTGGCTAACTAGGGA
ACCCACTGCTTAAGCCTCAATAAAGCTTGCCTTGAGTGCTTCAAGTAGTGTGTGCCCGTCTGTTGTGTGA
CTCTGGTAACTAGAGATCCCTCAGACCCTTTTAGTCAGTGTGGAAAATCTCTAGCAGTACGTATAGTAGT
TCATGTCATCTTATTATTCAGTATTTATAACTTGCAAAGAAATGAATATCAGAGAGTGAGAGGAACTTGT
TTATTGCAGCTTATAATGGTTACAAATAAAGCAATAGCATCACAAATTTCACAAATAAAGCATTTTTTTC
ACTGCATTCTAGTTGTGGTTTGTCCAAACTCATCAATGTATCTTATCATGTCTGGCTCTAGCTATCCCGC
CCCTAACTCCGCCCATCCCGCCCCTAACTCCGCCCAGTTCCGCCCATTCTCCGCCCCATGGCTGACTAAT
TTTTTTTATTTATGCAGAGGCCGAGGCCGCCTCGGCCTCTGAGCTATTCCAGAAGTAGTGAGGAGGCTTT
TTTGGAGGCCTAGGGACGTACCCAATTCGCCCTATAGTGAGTCGTATTACGCGCGCTCACTGGCCGTCGT
TTTACAACGTCGTGACTGGGAAAACCCTGGCGTTACCCAACTTAATCGCCTTGCAGCACATCCCCCTTTC
GCCAGCTGGCGTAATAGCGAAGAGGCCCGCACCGATCGCCCTTCCCAACAGTTGCGCAGCCTGAATGGCG
AATGGG
[124 nt withheld, positions 3367-3490]
C
[91 nt withheld, positions 3492-3582]
A
[49 nt withheld, positions 3584-3632]
CCTTTGACGTTGGAGTCCACGTTCTTT
[37 nt withheld, positions 3660-3696]
ACCCTATCTCGGTCTATTCTTTTGATTTATAAGGGATTTTGCCGATTTCGGCCTATTGGTTAAAAAATGA
GCTGATTTAACAAAAATTTAACGCGAATTTTAACAAAATATTAACGCTTACAATTTAGGTGGCACTTTTC
GGGGAAATGTGCGCGGAACCCCTATTTGTTTATTTTTCTAAATACATTCAAATATGTATCCGCTCATGAG
ACAATAACCCTGATAAATGCTTCAATAATATTGAAAAAGGAAGAGTATGAGTATTCAACATTTCCGTGTC
GCCCTTATTCCCTTTTTTGCGGCATTTTGCCTTCCTGTTTTTGCTCACCCAGAAACGCTGGTGAAAGTAA
AAGATGCTGAAGATCAGTTGGGTGCACGAGTGGGTTACATCGAACTGGATCTCAACAGCGGTAAGATCCT
TGAGAGTTTTCGCCCCGAAGAACGTTTTCCAATGATGAGCACTTTTAAAGTTCTGCTATGTGGCGCGGTA
TTATCCCGTATTGACGCCGGGCAAGAGCAACTCGGTCGCCGCATACACTATTCTCAGAATGACTTGGTTG
AGTACTCACCAGTCACAGAAAAGCATCTTACGGATGGCATGACAGTAAGAGAATTATGCAGTGCTGCCAT
AACCATGAGTGATAACACTGCGGCCAACTTACTTCTGACAACGATCGGAGGACCGAAGGAGCTAACCGCT
TTTTTGCACAACATGGGGGATCATGTAACTCGCCTTGATCGTTGGGAACCGGAGCTGAATGAAGCCATAC
CAAACGACGAGCGTGACACCACGATGCCTGTAGCAATGGCAACAACGTTGCGCAAACTATTAACTGGCGA
ACTACTTACTCTAGCTTCCCGGCAACAATTAATAGACTGGATGGAGGCGGATAAAGTTGCAGGACCACTT
CTGCGCTCGGCCCTTCCGGCTGGCTGGTTTATTGCTGATAAATCTGGAGCCGGTGAGCGTGGGTCTCGCG
GTATCATTGCAGCACTGGGGCCAGATGGTAAGCCCTCCCGTATCGTAGTTATCTACACGACGGGGAGTCA
GGCAACTATGGATGAACGAAATAGACAGATCGCTGAGATAGGTGCCTCACTGATTAAGCATTGGTAACTG
TCAGACCAAGTTTACTCATATATACTTTAGATTGATTTAAAACTTCATTTTTAATTTAAAAGGATCTAGG
TGAAGATCCTTTTTGATAATCTCATGACCAAAATCCCTTAACGTGAGTTTTCGTTCCACTGAGCGTCAGA
CCCCGTAGAAAAGATCAAAGGATCTTCTTGAGATCCTTTTTTTCTGCGCGTAATCTGCTGCTTGCAAACA
AAAAAACCACCGCTACCAGCGGTGGTTTGTTTGCCGGATCAAGAGCTACCAACTCTTTTTCCGAAGGTAA
CTGGCTTCAGCAGAGCGCAGATACCAAATACTGTTCTTCTAGTGTAGCCGTAGTTAGGCCACCACTTCAA
GAACTCTGTAGCACCGCCTACATACCTCGCTCTGCTAATCCTGTTACCAGTGGCTGCTGCCAGTGGCGAT
AAGTCGTGTCTTACCGGGTTGGACTCAAGACGATAGTTACCGGATAAGGCGCAGCGGTCGGGCTGAACGG
GGGGTTCGTGCACACAGCCCAGCTTGGAGCGAACGACCTACACCGAACTGAGATACCTACAGCGTGAGCT
ATGAGAAAGCGCCACGCTTCCCGAAGGGAGAAAGGCGGACAGGTATCCGGTAAGCGGCAGGGTCGGAACA
GGAGAGCGCACGAGGGAGCTTCCAGGGGGAAACGCCTGGTATCTTTATAGTCCTGTCGGGTTTCGCCACC
TCTGACTTGAGCGTCGATTTTTGTGATGCTCGTCAGGGGGGCGGAGCCTATGGAAAAACGCCAGCAACGC
GGCCTTTTTACGGTTCCTGGCCTTTTGCTGGCCTTTTGCTCACATGTTCTTTCCTGCGTTATCCCCTGAT
TCTGTGGATAACCGTATTACCGCCTTTGAGTGAGCTGATACCGCTCGCCGCAGCCGAACGACCGAGCGCA
GCGAGTCAGTGAGCGAGGAAGCGGAAGAGCGCCCAATACGCAAACCGCCTCTCCCCGCGCGTTGGCCGAT
TCATTAATGCAGCTGGCACGACAGGTTTCCCGACTGGAAAGCGGGCAGTGAGCGCAACGCAATTAATGTG
AGTTAGCTCACTCATTAGGCACCCCAGGCTTTACACTTTATGCTTCCGGCTCGTATGTTGTGTGGAATTG
TGAGCGGATAACAATTTCACACAGGAAACAGCTATGACCATGATTACGCCAAGCGCGCAATTAACCCTCA
CTAAAGGGAACAAAAGCTGGAGCTGCAAGCTTAATGTAGTCTTATGCAATACTCTTGTAGTCTTGCAACA
TGGTAACGATGAGTTAGCAACATGCCTTACAAGGAGAGAAAAAGCACCGTGCATGCCGATTGGTGGAAGT
AAGGTGGTACGATCGTGCCTTATTAGGAAGGCAACAGACGGGTCTGACATGGATTGGACGAACCACTGAA
TTGCCGCATTGCAGAGATATTGTATTTAAGTGCCTAGCTCGATACATAAACGGGTCTCTCTGGTTAGACC
AGATCTGAGCCTGGGAGCTCTCTGGCTAACTAGGGAACCCACTGCTTAAGCCTCAATAAAGCTTGCCTTG
AGTGCTTCAAGTAGTGTGTGCCCGTCTGTTGTGTGACTCTGGTAACTAGAGATCCCTCAGACCCTTTTAG
TCAGTGTGGAAAATCTCTAGCAGTGGCGCCCGAACAGGGACTTGAAAGCGAAAGGGAAACCAGAGGAGCT
CTCTCGACGCAGGACTCGGCTTGCTGAAGCGCGCACGGCAAGAGGCGAGGGGCGGCGACTGGTGAGTACG
CCAAAAATTTTGACTAGCGGAGGCTAGAAGGAGAGAGATGGGTGCGAGAGCGTCAGTATTAAGCGGGGGA
GAATTAGATCGCGATGGGAAAAAATTCGGTTAAGGCCAGGGGGAAAGAAAAAATATAAATTAAAACATAT
AGTATGGGCAAGCAGGGAGCTAGAACGATTCGCAGTTAATCCTGGCCTGTTAGAAACATCAGAAGGCTGT
AGACAAATACTGGGACAGCTACAACCATCCCTTCAGACAGGATCAGAAGAACTTAGATCATTATATAATA
CAGTAGCAACCCTCTATTGTGTGCATCAAAGGATAGAGATAAAAGACACCAAGGAAGCTTTAGACAAGAT
AGAGGAAGAGCAAAACAAAAGTAAGACCACCGCACAGCAAGCGGCCGCTGATCTTCAGACCTGGAGGAGG
AGATATGAGGGACAATTGGAGAAGTGAATTATATAAATATAAAGTAGTAAAAATTGAACCATTAGGAGTA
GCACCCACCAAGGCAAAGAGAAGAGTGGTGCAGAGAGAAAAAAGAGCAGTGGGAATAGGAGCTTTGTTCC
TTGGGTTCTTGGGAGCAGCAGGAAGCACTATGGGCGCAGCGTCAATGACGCTGACGGTACAGGCCAGACA
ATTATTGTCTGGTATAGTGCAGCAGCAGAACAATTTGCTGAGGGCTATTGAGGCGCAACAGCATCTGTTG
CAACTCACAGTCTGGGGCATCAAGCAGCTCCAGGCAAGAATCCTGGCTGTGGAAAGATACCTAAAGGATC
AACAGCTCCTGGGGATTTGGGGTTGCTCTGGAAAACTCATTTGCACCACTGCTGTGCCTTGGAATGCTAG
TTGGAGTAATAAATCTCTGGAACAGATTTGGAATCACACGACCTGGATGGAGTGGGACAGAGAAATTAAC
AATTACACAAGCTTAATACACTCCTTAATTGAAGAATCGCAAAACCAGCAAGAAAAGAATGAACAAGAAT
TATTGGAATTAGATAAATGGGCAAGTTTGTGGAATTGGTTTAACATAACAAATTGGCTGTGGTATATAAA
ATTATTCATAATGATAGTAGGAGGCTTGGTAGGTTTAAGAATAGTTTTTGCTGTACTTTCTATAGTGAAT
AGAGTTAGGCAGGGATATTCACCATTATCGTTTCAGACCCACCTCCCAACCCCGAGGGGACCCAGAGAGG
GCCTATTTCCCATGATTCCTTCATATTTGCATATACGATACAAGGCTGTTAGAGAGATAATTAGAATTAA
TTTGACTGTAAACACAAAGATATTAGTACAAAATACGTGACGTAGAAAGTAATAATTTCTTGGGTAGTTT
GCAGTTTTAAAATTATGTTTTAAAATGGACTATCATATGCTTACCGTAACTTGAAAGTATTTCGATTTCT
TGGCTTTATATATCTTGTGGAAAGGACGAAACACCGACCTGGGATGAAACTAACTGGTTTTAGAGCTAGA
AATAGCAAGTTAAAATAAGGCTAGTCCGTTATCAACTTGAAAAAGTGGCACCGAGTCGGTGCTTTTTTAA
GCTTGGCGTAACTAGATCTTGAGACAAATGGCAGTATTCATCCACAATTTTAAAAGAAAAGGGGGGATTG
GGGGGTACAGTGCAGGGGAAAGAATAGTAGACATAATAGCAACAGACATACAAACTAAAGAATTACAAAA
ACAAATTACAAAAATTCAAAATTTTCGGGTTTATTACAGGGACAGCAGAGATCCACTTTGGCGCCGGCTC
GAGGGGG
Features (pLannotate 1.2.2; 29 found; start..end, strand, type, name):
     14..80      +  CDS            small t antigen (fragment): SV40 (simian virus 40) small t antigen
    106..317     +  promoter       EF-1α core promoter: core promoter for human elongation factor EF-1α
    318..1256    +  intron         EF-1α intron A: intron upstream of the start codon of human EF-1α
   1278..1877    +  CDS            PuroR (fragment): puromycin N-acetyltransferase; pac from Streptomyces; confers resistance to puromycin
   1893..2481    +  misc_feature   WPRE: woodchuck hepatitis virus posttranscriptional regulatory element
   2532..2551    +  misc_feature   cPPT/CTS (fragment): central polypurine tract and central termination sequence of HIV-1
   2553..2786    +  LTR            3' LTR (ΔU3): self-inactivating 3' long terminal repeat (LTR) from HIV-1
   2864..2985    +  polyA_signal   SV40 poly(A) signal: SV40 polyadenylation signal
   3025..3160    +  rep_origin     SV40 ori: SV40 origin of replication
   3181..3199    -  promoter       T7 promoter: promoter for bacteriophage T7 RNA polymerase
   3207..3362    +  CDS            lacZα (fragment): LacZα fragment of β-galactosidase; lacZ fragment
   3367..3795    +  rep_origin     f1 ori (sequence partly withheld): f1 bacteriophage origin of replication; arrow indicates direction of (+) strand synthesis
   3848..3952    +  promoter       AmpR promoter: bla
   3953..4813    +  CDS            AmpR: β-lactamase; bla; confers resistance to ampicillin, carbenicillin, and related antibiotics
   4984..5572    +  rep_origin     ori: high-copy-number ColE1/pMB1/pBR322/pUC origin of replication
   5755..5847    +  CDS            lacI (fragment): lac repressor; lacI; The lac repressor binds to the lac operator to inhibit transcription in E. coli. This inhibition can be relieved by adding lactose or isopropyl-β-D-thiogalactopyranoside (IPTG).
   5860..5881    +  protein_bind   CAP binding site: CAP binding activates transcription in the presence of cAMP. E. coli catabolite activator protein
   5896..5926    +  promoter       lac promoter: promoter for the E. coli lac operon
   5934..5950    +  protein_bind   lac operator: The lac repressor binds to the lac operator to inhibit transcription in E. coli. This inhibition can be relieved by adding lactose or isopropyl-β-D-thiogalactopyranoside (IPTG). lac repressor encoded by lacI
   5995..6013    +  promoter       T3 promoter: promoter for bacteriophage T3 RNA polymerase
   6041..6267    +  promoter       RSV promoter: Rous sarcoma virus enhancer/promoter
   6268..6448    +  LTR            5' LTR (truncated): truncated 5' long terminal repeat (LTR) from HIV-1
   6495..6620    +  misc_feature   HIV-1 Ψ: packaging signal of human immunodeficiency virus type 1
   6604..6967    +  CDS            HIV-1 gag (fragment): gag protein from human immunodeficiency virus 1; gag
   7113..7346    +  misc_feature   RRE: The Rev response element (RRE) of HIV-1 allows for Rev-dependent mRNA export from the nucleus to the cytoplasm.
   7723..7749    +  CDS            Rev (fragment): human immunodeficiency virus 1 (HIV-1) Rev protein; rev; enhances nuclear export of unspliced and incompletely spliced viral mRNAs
   7753..7993    +  promoter       U6 promoter: RNA polymerase III promoter for human U6 snRNA
   8023..8098    +  misc_RNA       gRNA scaffold: guide RNA scaffold for the Streptococcus pyogenes CRISPR/Cas9 system
   8154..8271    +  misc_feature   cPPT/CTS: central polypurine tract and central termination sequence of HIV-1
