[The description below was written by a language model from this plasmid's Addgene catalogue record and pLannotate feature annotations shown in this document.]
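Description:
TPR gRNA (BRDN0001149421) is a third-generation lentiviral guide RNA plasmid built on the lentiGuide-Puro backbone, designed to deliver a single CRISPR guide against the human TPR gene (designed against reference transcript NM_003292.2). It is propagated in E. coli as a high-copy plasmid through a ColE1/pUC-type origin with ampicillin selection from the β-lactamase gene. The backbone also carries an f1 origin, an SV40 origin and leftover lac and T7/T3 cloning-vector elements that play no role in the payload.

The transfer cassette is framed by a chimeric RSV promoter fused to a truncated HIV-1 5' LTR, which allows Tat-independent production of the viral genomic RNA, and a ΔU3 self-inactivating 3' LTR followed by an SV40 polyadenylation signal. Between them lie the Ψ packaging signal with a partial gag sequence, the Rev response element for nuclear export of the unspliced genome, and a cPPT/CTS. Two expression units sit inside. A human U6 RNA polymerase III promoter drives the TPR-specific spacer joined to the Streptococcus pyogenes Cas9 guide scaffold. An EF-1α promoter with its intron A drives puromycin N-acetyltransferase, allowing selection of transduced mammalian cells, with a WPRE downstream to enhance transcript expression.

The plasmid encodes no Cas9, so it must be used with a separate Cas9 vector such as lentiCas9-Blast or in cells that already express the nuclease. It is an individual clone related to a human kinome gRNA library from a study on optimized sgRNA design, and it is suited to knockout of TPR in human cells after lentiviral packaging and transduction.
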