Addgene plasmid #76868: TPR gRNA (BRDN0001149421)
Purpose: 3rd generation lentiviral gRNA plasmid targeting human TPR
Depositing lab: John Doench & David Root. Depositing organization: Broad Institute. Publication: Optimized sgRNA design to maximize activity and minimize off-target effects of CRISPR-Cas9. Doench JG, Fusi N, Sullender M, Hegde M, Vaimberg EW, Donovan KF, Smith I, Tothova Z, Wilen C, Orchard R, Virgin HW, Listgarten J, Root DE. Nat Biotechnol. 2016 Jan 18. doi: 10.1038/nbt.3437. PubMed 26780180.
Backbone
  Vector backbone: lentiGuide-Puro
  Backbone manufacturer: Zhang Lab (Addgene plasmid # 52963)
  Vector type: Mammalian Expression, Lentiviral, CRISPR
  Selectable markers: Puromycin
Growth in bacteria
  Bacterial resistance: Ampicillin, 100 μg/mL
  Growth temperature: 37°C
  Growth strain: DH5alpha
  Copy number: High Copy
Gene/Insert
  Gene/Insert name: TPR (alt names: TPR; NM_003292.2)
  gRNA/shRNA sequence: ACCTGGGATGAAACTAACTG
  Species: H. sapiens (human)
  Entrez Gene: TPR (a.k.a. MRT79)
  Promoter: hU6
  Cloning method: Unknown
  Sequencing primers: 5′ U6-F; 3′ pS2-R
Terms and licenses: Academic/Nonprofit Terms; Industry Terms: Not Available to Industry
Depositor comments: The gRNA was designed to target the following Genbank reference sequence(s): NM_003292.2. Note that this plasmid does NOT contain Cas9. It should be used in conjunction with lentiCas9-Blast (Addgene #52962) or otherwise with cell lines already expressing Cas9. Browse the full kinome gRNA library at http://www.addgene.org/pooled-library/broadgpp-human-kinome/ or visit http://www.broadinstitute.org/rnai/public/ for detailed protocols and information.
How to cite: TPR gRNA (BRDN0001149421) was a gift from John Doench & David Root (Addgene plasmid # 76868 ; http://n2t.net/addgene:76868 ; RRID:Addgene_76868)
