>Addgene plasmid #76868 | TPR gRNA (BRDN0001149421) | depositor partial sequence | sequence record 144328 | Target Sequence
ACCTGGGATGAAACTAACTG
