>Addgene plasmid #76868 | TPR gRNA (BRDN0001149421) | addgene partial sequence | sequence record 186663 | hU6-F
TAGAAAGTAATAATTTCTTGGGTAGTTTGCAGTTTTAAAATTATGTTTTAAAATGGACTATCATATGCTT
ACCGTAACTTGAAAGTATTTCGATTTCTTGGCTTTATATATCTTGTGGAAAGGACGAAACACCGACCTGG
GATGAAACTAACTGGTTTTAGAGCTAGAAATAGCAAGTTAAAATAAGGCTAGTCCGTTATCAACTTGAAA
AAGTGGCACCGAGTCGGTGCTTTTTTAAGCTTGGCGTAACTAGATCTTGAGACAAATGGCAGTATTCATC
CACAATTTTAAAAGAAAAGGGGGGATTGGGGGGTACAGTGCAGGGGAAAGAATAGTAGACATAATAGCAA
CAGACATACAAACTAAAGAATTACAAAAACAAATTACAAAAATTCAAAATTTTCGGGTTTATTACAGGGA
CAGCAGAGATCCACTTTGGCGCCGGCTCGAGGGGGCCCGGGTGCAAAGATGGATAAAGTTTTAAACAGAG
AGGAATCTTTGCAGCTAATGGACCTTCTAGGTCTTGAAAGGAGTGGGAATTGGCTCCGGTGCCCGTCAGT
GGGCAGAGCG
